Addgene plasmid #87217: pLNT-SFFV-mRuby2
Purpose: lentiviral expression of mRuby2
Depositing lab: Violaine Sée. Depositing organization: University of Liverpool.
Backbone
  Vector backbone: unknown
  Vector type: Mammalian Expression, Lentiviral
Growth in bacteria
  Bacterial resistance: Ampicillin, 100 μg/mL
  Growth temperature: 37°C
  Growth strain: NEB Stable
  Copy number: High Copy
Gene/Insert
  Gene/Insert name: mRuby2
  Promoter: SFFV
  Tag / fusion protein: 6xHis-T7 (N terminal on insert)
  Cloning method: Unknown
  Sequencing primers: 5′ SFFVpro-F
Terms and licenses: Academic/Nonprofit Terms; Industry Terms: Not Available to Industry
Depositor comments: mRuby2: Addgene Plasmid #40260
How to cite: pLNT-SFFV-mRuby2 was a gift from Violaine Sée (Addgene plasmid # 87217 ; http://n2t.net/addgene:87217 ; RRID:Addgene_87217)
