[The description below was written by a language model from this plasmid's Addgene catalogue record and pLannotate feature annotations shown in this document.]
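Description:
pLNT-SFFV-mRuby2 is an HIV-1-based lentiviral transfer plasmid of about 9.7 kb for expressing the red fluorescent protein mRuby2 in mammalian cells. The catalogue lists the backbone as unknown. The annotated sequence shows a high-copy ColE1/pUC-type origin and an ampicillin resistance gene (bla with its own promoter) for propagation and selection in E. coli. It also carries short, presumably non-functional remnants of older cloning vectors, including tetracycline resistance, rop, bom and lacI fragments. Outside the viral unit lies an SV40 promoter followed by E. coli gpt fragments, SV40 small t intron sequences and an SV40 polyadenylation signal. This looks like a legacy gpt selection cassette inherited from early lentiviral backbones, though the record assigns it no function.

The viral portion begins with a 5' LTR annotated as truncated, followed by the Ψ packaging signal with adjoining partial gag sequence. Next come the Rev response element, which allows Rev-dependent nuclear export of the genomic RNA, and the cPPT/CTS, which aids nuclear import of the reverse-transcribed genome. The spleen focus-forming virus LTR promoter, an internal promoter known for strong activity in many cell types, particularly haematopoietic cells, drives the mRuby2 open reading frame. An N-terminal leader precedes mRuby2, comprising a 6xHis stretch, the T7 gene 10 tag and an Xpress epitope with an enterokinase site; the catalogue mentions only the 6xHis-T7 part. A WPRE downstream enhances transcript stability and expression, and the ΔU3 3' LTR makes the integrated provirus self-inactivating. With packaging and envelope functions supplied in trans, the plasmid yields vector particles for stable, constitutive red fluorescent labelling of transduced cells. No mammalian drug selection marker is present within the viral unit.
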