Features (pLannotate 1.2.2; 35 found; start..end, strand, type, name):
     14..32      +  misc_feature   MCS (fragment): pBluescript multiple cloning site
     32..620     +  misc_feature   WPRE: woodchuck hepatitis virus posttranscriptional regulatory element
    621..643     +  misc_feature   MCS (fragment): pBluescript multiple cloning site
    660..728     +  CDS            nef (fragment): NEF_HV1Z2 - Experimental evidence at protein level: Swiss-Prot protein existence level 1. Extracellular Nef protein targets CD4(+) T-lymphocytes for apoptosis by interacting with CXCR4 surface receptors. From Human immunodeficiency virus type 1 group M subtype D (isolate Z2/CDC-Z34) (HIV-1).
    730..963     +  LTR            3' LTR (ΔU3): self-inactivating 3' long terminal repeat (LTR) from HIV-1
    988..1006    -  promoter       SP6 promoter: promoter for bacteriophage SP6 RNA polymerase
   1234..1513    +  CDS            TcR (fragment): tetracycline efflux protein; tet; confers resistance to tetracycline
   1514..1562    -  misc_feature   bom (fragment): basis of mobility region from pBR322
   1664..1699    -  CDS            rop (fragment): Rop protein, which maintains plasmids at low copy number; rop
   1794..1898    +  promoter       AmpR promoter: bla
   1899..2759    +  CDS            AmpR: β-lactamase; bla; confers resistance to ampicillin, carbenicillin, and related antibiotics
   2930..3518    +  rep_origin     ori: high-copy-number ColE1/pMB1/pBR322/pUC origin of replication
   3701..3757    +  CDS            lacI (fragment): lac repressor; lacI; The lac repressor binds to the lac operator to inhibit transcription in E. coli. This inhibition can be relieved by adding lactose or isopropyl-β-D-thiogalactopyranoside (IPTG).
   3764..4093    +  promoter       SV40 promoter: SV40 enhancer and early promoter
   4293..4412    +  CDS            gpt (fragment): XGPT_ECOLI - Also known as gpp, gxu. Experimental evidence at protein level: Swiss-Prot protein existence level 1. Purine salvage pathway enzyme that catalyzes the transfer of the ribosyl-5-phosphate group from 5-phospho-alpha-D-ribose 1- diphosphate (PRPP) to the N9 position of the 6-oxopurines guanine and xanthine to form the corresponding ribonucleotides GMP (guanosine 5'- monophosphate) and XMP (xanthosine 5'-monophosphate), with the release of PPi. To a lesser extent, also acts on hypoxanthine (PubMed:9100006, PubMed:3886014). Does not ribophosphorylate adenine (PubMed:3886014). From Esch
   4412..4747    +  CDS            gpt (fragment): XGPT_ECOLI - Also known as gpp, gxu. Experimental evidence at protein level: Swiss-Prot protein existence level 1. Purine salvage pathway enzyme that catalyzes the transfer of the ribosyl-5-phosphate group from 5-phospho-alpha-D-ribose 1- diphosphate (PRPP) to the N9 position of the 6-oxopurines guanine and xanthine to form the corresponding ribonucleotides GMP (guanosine 5'- monophosphate) and XMP (xanthosine 5'-monophosphate), with the release of PPi. To a lesser extent, also acts on hypoxanthine (PubMed:9100006, PubMed:3886014). Does not ribophosphorylate adenine (PubMed:3886014). From Esch
   4842..5147    +  CDS            frsA (fragment): FRSA_ECOLI - Also known as yafA. Experimental evidence at protein level: Swiss-Prot protein existence level 1. Catalyzes the hydrolysis of esters (PubMed:15808744). Displays esterase activity toward pNP-butyrate (PubMed:15808744). May stimulate mixed-acid fermentation by acting as a fermentation/respiration switch that down-regulates respiration and up- regulates fermentation rates (PubMed:15169777). From Escherichia coli (strain K12).
   5151..5225    +  CDS            small t antigen (fragment): SV40 (simian virus 40) small t antigen
   5227..5292    +  intron         small t intron: SV40 (simian virus 40) small t antigen intron
   5422..5442    +  CDS            SV40 NLS: nuclear localization signal of SV40 (simian virus 40) large T antigen
   5761..5844    +  CDS            large T antigen (fragment): large T antigen from SV40 (simian virus 40)
   5867..6001    +  polyA_signal   SV40 poly(A) signal: SV40 polyadenylation signal
   6168..6497    +  CDS            nef (fragment): NEF_HV1BR - Experimental evidence at protein level: Swiss-Prot protein existence level 1. Extracellular Nef protein targets CD4(+) T-lymphocytes for apoptosis by interacting with CXCR4 surface receptors (PubMed:14990729). From Human immunodeficiency virus type 1 group M subtype B (isolate BRU/LAI) (HIV-1).
   6545..6802    +  LTR            5' LTR (truncated): truncated 5' long terminal repeat (LTR) from HIV-1
   6849..6974    +  misc_feature   HIV-1 Ψ: packaging signal of human immunodeficiency virus type 1
   6958..7321    +  CDS            HIV-1 gag (fragment): gag protein from human immunodeficiency virus 1; gag
   7467..7700    +  misc_feature   RRE: The Rev response element (RRE) of HIV-1 allows for Rev-dependent mRNA export from the nucleus to the cytoplasm.
   8077..8177    +  CDS            Rev (fragment): human immunodeficiency virus 1 (HIV-1) Rev protein; rev; enhances nuclear export of unspliced and incompletely spliced viral mRNAs
   8214..8331    +  misc_feature   cPPT/CTS: central polypurine tract and central termination sequence of HIV-1
   8368..8400    -  misc_feature   MCS (fragment): pBluescript multiple cloning site
   8484..8885    +  promoter       SFFV promoter: spleen focus-forming virus long terminal repeat (LTR) promoter
   8909..8929    +  CDS            capTEV™ (fragment): composite tag for in vivo biotinylation, TEV protease cleavage, and 6xHis tagging
   8930..8962    +  CDS            T7 tag (gene 10 leader): leader peptide from bacteriophage T7 gene 10 promotes efficient translation in E. coli
   8966..8989    +  CDS            Xpress™ tag: Xpress™ epitope tag, including an enterokinase recognition and cleavage site
   8996..9706    +  CDS            mRuby2: mRuby2 is a basic (constitutively fluorescent) red fluorescent protein published in 2012, derived from Entacmaea quadricolor. It has moderate acid sensitivity.
>Addgene plasmid #87217 | pLNT-SFFV-mRuby2 | addgene full sequence | sequence record 173864 | Addgene NGS Result
GGCATGCAAGCTTGATATCAAGCTTATCGATAATCAACCTCTGGATTACAAAATTTGTGAAAGATTGACT
GGTATTCTTAACTATGTTGCTCCTTTTACGCTATGTGGATACGCTGCTTTAATGCCTTTGTATCATGCTA
TTGCTTCCCGTATGGCTTTCATTTTCTCCTCCTTGTATAAATCCTGGTTGCTGTCTCTTTATGAGGAGTT
GTGGCCCGTTGTCAGGCAACGTGGCGTGGTGTGCACTGTGTTTGCTGACGCAACCCCCACTGGTTGGGGC
ATTGCCACCACCTGTCAGCTCCTTTCCGGGACTTTCGCTTTCCCCCTCCCTATTGCCACGGCGGAACTCA
TCGCCGCCTGCCTTGCCCGCTGCTGGACAGGGGCTCGGCTGTTGGGCACTGACAATTCCGTGGTGTTGTC
GGGGAAATCATCGTCCTTTCCTTGGCTGCTCGCCTGTGTTGCCACCTGGATTCTGCGCGGGACGTCCTTC
TGCTACGTCCCTTCGGCCCTCAATCCAGCGGACCTTCCTTCCCGCGGCCTGCTGCCGGCTCTGCGGCCTC
TTCCGCGTCTTCGCCTTCGCCCTCAGACGAGTCGGATCTCCCTTTGGGCCGCCTCCCCGCATCGATACCG
TCGACCTCGAGGGAATTAATTCGAGCTCGGTACCTTTAAGACCAATGACTTACAAGGCAGCTGTAGATCT
TAGCCACTTTTTAAAAGAAAAGGGGGGACTGGAAGGGCTAATTCACTCCCAACGAAGACAAGATCTGCTT
TTTGCTTGTACTGGGTCTCTCTGGTTAGACCAGATCTGAGCCTGGGAGCTCTCTGGCTAACTAGGGAACC
CACTGCTTAAGCCTCAATAAAGCTTGCCTTGAGTGCTTCAAGTAGTGTGTGCCCGTCTGTTGTGTGACTC
TGGTAACTAGAGATCCCTCAGACCCTTTTAGTCAGTGTGGAAAATCTCTAGCAGCATCTAGAATTAATTC
CGTGTATTCTATAGTGTCACCTAAATCGTATGTGTATGATACATAAGGTTATGTATTAATTGTAGCCGCG
TTCTAACGACAATATGTACAAGCCTAATTGTGTAGCATCTGGCTTACTGAAGCAGACCCTATCATCTCTC
TCGTAAACTGCCGTCAGAGTCGGTTTGGTTGGACGAACCTTCTGAGTTTCTGGTAACGCCGTCCCGCACC
CGGAAATGGTCAGCGAACCAATCAGCAGGGTCATCGCTAGCCAGATCCTCTACGCCGGACGCATCGTGGC
CGGCATCACCGGCGCCACAGGTGCGGTTGCTGGCGCCTATATCGCCGACATCACCGATGGGGAAGATCGG
GCTCGCCACTTCGGGCTCATGAGCGCTTGTTTCGGCGTGGGTATGGTGGCAGGCCCCGTGGCCGGGGGAC
TGTTGGGCGCCATCTCCTTGCATGCACCATTCCTTGCGGCGGCGGTGCTCAACGGCCTCAACCTACTACT
GGGCTGCTTCCTAATGCAGGAGTCGCATAAGGGAGAGCGTCGAATGGTGCACTCTCAGTACAATCTGCTC
TGATGCCGCATAGTTAAGCCAGCCCCGACACCCGCCAACACCCGCTGACGCGCCCTGACGGGCTTGTCTG
CTCCCGGCATCCGCTTACAGACAAGCTGTGACCGTCTCCGGGAGCTGCATGTGTCAGAGGTTTTCACCGT
CATCACCGAAACGCGCGAGACGAAAGGGCCTCGTGATACGCCTATTTTTATAGGTTAATGTCATGATAAT
AATGGTTTCTTAGACGTCAGGTGGCACTTTTCGGGGAAATGTGCGCGGAACCCCTATTTGTTTATTTTTC
TAAATACATTCAAATATGTATCCGCTCATGAGACAATAACCCTGATAAATGCTTCAATAATATTGAAAAA
GGAAGAGTATGAGTATTCAACATTTCCGTGTCGCCCTTATTCCCTTTTTTGCGGCATTTTGCCTTCCTGT
TTTTGCTCACCCAGAAACGCTGGTGAAAGTAAAAGATGCTGAAGATCAGTTGGGTGCACGAGTGGGTTAC
ATCGAACTGGATCTCAACAGCGGTAAGATCCTTGAGAGTTTTCGCCCCGAAGAACGTTTTCCAATGATGA
GCACTTTTAAAGTTCTGCTATGTGGCGCGGTATTATCCCGTATTGACGCCGGGCAAGAGCAACTCGGTCG
CCGCATACACTATTCTCAGAATGACTTGGTTGAGTACTCACCAGTCACAGAAAAGCATCTTACGGATGGC
ATGACAGTAAGAGAATTATGCAGTGCTGCCATAACCATGAGTGATAACACTGCGGCCAACTTACTTCTGA
CAACGATCGGAGGACCGAAGGAGCTAACCGCTTTTTTGCACAACATGGGGGATCATGTAACTCGCCTTGA
TCGTTGGGAACCGGAGCTGAATGAAGCCATACCAAACGACGAGCGTGACACCACGATGCCTGTAGCAATG
GCAACAACGTTGCGCAAACTATTAACTGGCGAACTACTTACTCTAGCTTCCCGGCAACAATTAATAGACT
GGATGGAGGCGGATAAAGTTGCAGGACCACTTCTGCGCTCGGCCCTTCCGGCTGGCTGGTTTATTGCTGA
TAAATCTGGAGCCGGTGAGCGTGGGTCTCGCGGTATCATTGCAGCACTGGGGCCAGATGGTAAGCCCTCC
CGTATCGTAGTTATCTACACGACGGGGAGTCAGGCAACTATGGATGAACGAAATAGACAGATCGCTGAGA
TAGGTGCCTCACTGATTAAGCATTGGTAACTGTCAGACCAAGTTTACTCATATATACTTTAGATTGATTT
AAAACTTCATTTTTAATTTAAAAGGATCTAGGTGAAGATCCTTTTTGATAATCTCATGACCAAAATCCCT
TAACGTGAGTTTTCGTTCCACTGAGCGTCAGACCCCGTAGAAAAGATCAAAGGATCTTCTTGAGATCCTT
TTTTTCTGCGCGTAATCTGCTGCTTGCAAACAAAAAAACCACCGCTACCAGCGGTGGTTTGTTTGCCGGA
TCAAGAGCTACCAACTCTTTTTCCGAAGGTAACTGGCTTCAGCAGAGCGCAGATACCAAATACTGTTCTT
CTAGTGTAGCCGTAGTTAGGCCACCACTTCAAGAACTCTGTAGCACCGCCTACATACCTCGCTCTGCTAA
TCCTGTTACCAGTGGCTGCTGCCAGTGGCGATAAGTCGTGTCTTACCGGGTTGGACTCAAGACGATAGTT
ACCGGATAAGGCGCAGCGGTCGGGCTGAACGGGGGGTTCGTGCACACAGCCCAGCTTGGAGCGAACGACC
TACACCGAACTGAGATACCTACAGCGTGAGCTATGAGAAAGCGCCACGCTTCCCGAAGGGAGAAAGGCGG
ACAGGTATCCGGTAAGCGGCAGGGTCGGAACAGGAGAGCGCACGAGGGAGCTTCCAGGGGGAAACGCCTG
GTATCTTTATAGTCCTGTCGGGTTTCGCCACCTCTGACTTGAGCGTCGATTTTTGTGATGCTCGTCAGGG
GGGCGGAGCCTATGGAAAAACGCCAGCAACGCGGCCTTTTTACGGTTCCTGGCCTTTTGCTGGCCTTTTG
CTCACATGTTCTTTCCTGCGTTATCCCCTGATTCTGTGGATAACCGTATTACCGCCTTTGAGTGAGCTGA
TACCGCTCGCCGCAGCCGAACGACCGAGCGCAGCGAGTCAGTGAGCGAGGAAGCGGAAGAGCGCCCAATA
CGCAAACCGCCTCTCCCCGCGCGTTGGCCGATTCATTAATGCAGCTGTGGAATGTGTGTCAGTTAGGGTG
TGGAAAGTCCCCAGGCTCCCCAGCAGGCAGAAGTATGCAAAGCATGCATCTCAATTAGTCAGCAACCAGG
TGTGGAAAGTCCCCAGGCTCCCCAGCAGGCAGAAGTATGCAAAGCATGCATCTCAATTAGTCAGCAACCA
TAGTCCCGCCCCTAACTCCGCCCATCCCGCCCCTAACTCCGCCCAGTTCCGCCCATTCTCCGCCCCATGG
CTGACTAATTTTTTTTATTTATGCAGAGGCCGAGGCCGCCTCGGCCTCTGAGCTATTCCAGAAGTAGTGA
GGAGGCTTTTTTGGAGGCCTAGGCTTTTGCAAAAAGCTTGGACACAAGACAGGCTTGCGAGATATGTTTG
AGAATACCACTTTATCCCGCGTCAGGGAGAGGCAGTGCGTAAAAAGACGCGGACTCATGTGAAATACTGG
TTTTTAGTGCGCCAGATCTCTATAATCTCGCGCAACCTATTTTCCCCTCGAACACTTTTTAAGCCGTAGA
TAAACAGGCTGGGACACTTCACATGAGCGAAAAATACATCGTCACCTGGGACATGTTGCAGATCCATGCA
CGTAAACTCGCAAGCCGACTGATGCCTTCTGAACAATGGAAAGGCATTATTGCCGTAAGCCGTGGCGGTC
TGTACCGGGTGCGTTACTGGCGCGTGAACTGGGTATTCGTCATGTCGATACCGTTTGTATTTCCAGCTAC
GATCACGACAACCAGCGCGAGCTTAAAGTGCTGAAACGCGCAGAAGGCGATGGCGAAGGCTTCATCGTTA
TTGATGACCTGGTGGATACCGGTGGTACTGCGGTTGCGATTCGTGAAATGTATCCAAAAGCGCACTTTGT
CACCATCTTCGCAAAACCGGCTGGTCGTCCGCTGGTTGATGACTATGTTGTTGATATCCCGCAAGATACC
TGGATTGAACAGCCGTGGGATATGGGCGTCGTATTCGTCCCGCCAATCTCCGGTCGCTAATCTTTTCAAC
GCCTGGCACTGCCGGGCGTTGTTCTTTTTAACTTCAGGCGGGTTACAATAGTTTCCAGTAAGTATTCTGG
AGGCTGCATCCATGACACAGGCAAACCTGAGCGAAACCCTGTTCAAACCCCGCTTTAAACATCCTGAAAC
CTCGACGCTAGTCCGCCGCTTTAATCACGGCGCACAACCGCCTGTGCAGTCGGCCCTTGATGGTAAAACC
ATCCCTCACTGGTATCGCATGATTAACCGTCTGATGTGGATCTGGCGCGGCATTGACCCACGCGAAATCC
TCGACGTCCAGGCACGTATTGTGATGAGCGATGCCGAACGTACCGACGATGATTTATACGATACGGTGAT
TGGCTACCGTGGCGGCAACTGGATTTATGAGTGGGCCCCGGATCTTTGTGAAGGAACCTTACTTCTGTGG
TGTGACATAATTGGACAAACTACCTACAGAGATTTAAAGCTCTAAGGTAAATATAAAATTTTTAAGTGTA
TAATGTGTTAAACTACTGATTCTAATTGTTTGTGTATTTTAGATTCCAACCTATGGAACTGATGAATGGG
AGCAGTGGTGGAATGCCTTTAATGAGGAAAACCTGTTTTGCTCAGAAGAAATGCCATCTAGTGATGATGA
GGCTACTGCTGACTCTCAACATTCTACTCCTCCAAAAAAGAAGAGAAAGGTAGAAGACCCCAAGGACTTT
CCTTCAGAATTGCTAAGTTTTTTGAGTCATGCTGTGTTTAGTAATAGAACTCTTGCTTGCTTTGCTATTT
ACACCACAAAGGAAAAAGCTGCACTGCTATACAAGAAAATTATGGAAAAATATTCTGTAACCTTTATAAG
TAGGCATAACAGTTATAATCATAACATACTGTTTTTTCTTACTCCACACAGGCATAGAGTGTCTGCTATT
AATAACTATGCTCAAAAATTGTGTACCTTTAGCTTTTTAATTTGTAAAGGGGTTAATAAGGAATATTTGA
TGTATAGTGCCTTGACTAGAGATCATAATCAGCCATACCACATTTGTAGAGGTTTTACTTGCTTTAAAAA
ACCTCCCACACCTCCCCCTGAACCTGAAACATAAAATGAATGCAATTGTTGTTGTTAACTTGTTTATTGC
AGCTTATAATGGTTACAAATAAAGCAATAGCATCACAAATTTCACAAATAAAGCATTTTTTTCACTGCAT
TCTAGTTGTGGTTTGTCCAAACTCATCAATGTATCTTATCATGTCTGGATCAACTGGATAACTCAAGCTA
ACCAAAATCATCCCAAACTTCCCACCCCATACCCTATTACCACTGCCAATTACCTGTGGTTTCATTTACT
CTAAACCTGTGATTCCTCTGAATTATTTTCATTTTAAAGAAATTGTATTTGTTAAATATGTACTACAAAC
TTAGTAGTTGGAAGGGCTAATTCACTCCCAAAGAAGACAAGATATCCTTGATCTGTGGATCTACCACACA
CAAGGCTACTTCCCTGATTAGCAGAACTACACACCAGGGCCAGGGGTCAGATATCCACTGACCTTTGGAT
GGTGCTACAAGCTAGTACCAGTTGAGCCAGATAAGGTAGAAGAGGCCAATAAAGGAGAGAACACCAGCTT
GTTACACCCTGTGAGCCTGCATGGGATGGATGACCCGGAGAGAGAAGTGTTAGAGTGGAGGTTTGACAGC
CGCCTAGCATTTCATCACGTGGCCCGAGAGCTGCATCCGGAGTACTTCAAGAACTGCTGATATCGAGCTT
GCTACAAGGGACTTTCCGCTGGGGACTTTCCAGGGAGGCGTGGCCTGGGCGGGACTGGGGAGTGGCGAGC
CCTCAGATCCTGCATATAAGCAGCTGCTTTTTGCCTGTACTGGGTCTCTCTGGTTAGACCAGATCTGAGC
CTGGGAGCTCTCTGGCTAACTAGGGAACCCACTGCTTAAGCCTCAATAAAGCTTGCCTTGAGTGCTTCAA
GTAGTGTGTGCCCGTCTGTTGTGTGACTCTGGTAACTAGAGATCCCTCAGACCCTTTTAGTCAGTGTGGA
AAATCTCTAGCAGTGGCGCCCGAACAGGGACTTGAAAGCGAAAGGGAAACCAGAGGAGCTCTCTCGACGC
AGGACTCGGCTTGCTGAAGCGCGCACGGCAAGAGGCGAGGGGCGGCGACTGGTGAGTACGCCAAAAATTT
TGACTAGCGGAGGCTAGAAGGAGAGAGATGGGTGCGAGAGCGTCAGTATTAAGCGGGGGAGAATTAGATC
GCGATGGGAAAAAATTCGGTTAAGGCCAGGGGGAAAGAAAAAATATAAATTAAAACATATAGTATGGGCA
AGCAGGGAGCTAGAACGATTCGCAGTTAATCCTGGCCTGTTAGAAACATCAGAAGGCTGTAGACAAATAC
TGGGACAGCTACAACCATCCCTTCAGACAGGATCAGAAGAACTTAGATCATTATATAATACAGTAGCAAC
CCTCTATTGTGTGCATCAAAGGATAGAGATAAAAGACACCAAGGAAGCTTTAGACAAGATAGAGGAAGAG
CAAAACAAAAGTAAGACCACCGCACAGCAAGCGGCCGCTGATCTTCAGACCTGGAGGAGGAGATATGAGG
GACAATTGGAGAAGTGAATTATATAAATATAAAGTAGTAAAAATTGAACCATTAGGAGTAGCACCCACCA
AGGCAAAGAGAAGAGTGGTGCAGAGAGAAAAAAGAGCAGTGGGAATAGGAGCTTTGTTCCTTGGGTTCTT
GGGAGCAGCAGGAAGCACTATGGGCGCAGCGTCAATGACGCTGACGGTACAGGCCAGACAATTATTGTCT
GGTATAGTGCAGCAGCAGAACAATTTGCTGAGGGCTATTGAGGCGCAACAGCATCTGTTGCAACTCACAG
TCTGGGGCATCAAGCAGCTCCAGGCAAGAATCCTGGCTGTGGAAAGATACCTAAAGGATCAACAGCTCCT
GGGGATTTGGGGTTGCTCTGGAAAACTCATTTGCACCACTGCTGTGCCTTGGAATGCTAGTTGGAGTAAT
AAATCTCTGGAACAGATTTGGAATCACACGACCTGGATGGAGTGGGACAGAGAAATTAACAATTACACAA
GCTTAATACACTCCTTAATTGAAGAATCGCAAAACCAGCAAGAAAAGAATGAACAAGAATTATTGGAATT
AGATAAATGGGCAAGTTTGTGGAATTGGTTTAACATAACAAATTGGCTGTGGTATATAAAATTATTCATA
ATGATAGTAGGAGGCTTGGTAGGTTTAAGAATAGTTTTTGCTGTACTTTCTATAGTGAATAGAGTTAGGC
AGGGATATTCACCATTATCGTTTCAGACCCACCTCCCAACCCCGAGGGGACCCGACAGGCCCGAAGGAAT
AGAAGAAGAAGGTGGAGAGAGAGACAGAGACAGATCCATTCGATTAGTGAACGGATCTCGACGGTATCGC
CAAATGGCAGTATTCATCCACAATTTTAAAAGAAAAGGGGGGATTGGGGGGTACAGTGCAGGGGAAAGAA
TAGTAGACATAATAGCAACAGACATACAAACTAAAGAATTACAAAAACAAATTACAAAAATTCAAAATTT
TCGGGTTTATTACAGGGACAGCAGAGATCCAGTTTGGATCGATAAGCTTGATATCGAATTCCTGCAGCCC
CGATAAAATAAAAGATTTTATTTAGTCTCCAGAAAAAGGGGGGAATGAAAGACCCCACCTGTAGGTTTGG
CAAGCTAGCTGCAGTAACGCCATTTTGCAAGGCATGGAAAAATACCAAACCAAGAATAGAGAAGTTCAGA
TCAAGGGCGGGTACATGAAAATAGCTAACGTTGGGCCAAACAGGATATCTGCGGTGAGCAGTTTCGGCCC
CGGCCCGGGGCCAAGAACAGATGGTCACCGCAGTTTCGGCCCCGGCCCGAGGCCAAGAACAGATGGTCCC
CAGATATGGCCCAACCCTCAGCAGTTTCTTAAGACCCATCAGATGTTTCCAGGCTCCCCCAAGGACCTGA
AATGACCCTGCGCCTTATTTGAATTAACCAATCAGCCTGCTTCTCGCTTCTGTTCGCGCGCTTCTGCTTC
CCGAGCTCTATAAAAGAGCTCACAACCCCTCACTCGGCGCGCCAGTCCTCCGACAGACTGAGTCGGATCC
ACCATGGTGCGGGGTTCTCATCATCATCATCATCATGGTATGGCTAGCATGACTGGTGGACAGCAAATGG
GTCGGGATCTGTACGACGATGACGATAAGGATCCGATGGTGTCTAAGGGCGAAGAGCTGATCAAGGAAAA
TATGCGTATGAAGGTGGTCATGGAAGGTTCGGTCAACGGCCACCAATTCAAATGCACAGGTGAAGGAGAA
GGCAATCCGTACATGGGAACTCAAACCATGAGGATCAAAGTCATCGAGGGAGGACCCCTGCCATTTGCCT
TTGACATTCTTGCCACGTCGTTCATGTATGGCAGCCGTACTTTTATCAAGTACCCGAAAGGCATTCCTGA
TTTCTTTAAACAGTCCTTTCCTGAGGGTTTTACTTGGGAAAGAGTTACGAGATACGAAGATGGTGGAGTC
GTCACCGTCATGCAGGACACCAGCCTTGAGGATGGCTGTCTCGTTTACCACGTCCAAGTCAGAGGGGTAA
ACTTTCCCTCCAATGGTCCCGTGATGCAGAAGAAGACCAAGGGTTGGGAGCCTAATACAGAGATGATGTA
TCCAGCAGATGGTGGTCTGAGGGGATACACTCATATGGCACTGAAAGTTGATGGTGGTGGCCATCTGTCT
TGCTCTTTCGTAACAACTTACAGGTCAAAAAAGACCGTCGGGAACATCAAGATGCCCGGTATCCATGCCG
TTGATCACCGCCTGGAAAGGTTAGAGGAAAGTGACAATGAAATGTTCGTAGTACAACGCGAACACGCAGT
TGCCAAGTTCGCCGGGCTTGGTGGTGGGATGGACGAGCTGTACAAGTAACGCA
